Addgene plasmid #208300: ABE-RA2.1
Purpose: Expresses ABE-RA2.1 in mammalian cells
Depositing lab: Weixin Tang. Publication: An adenine base editor variant expands context compatibility. Xiao YL, Wu Y, Tang W. Nat Biotechnol. 2024 Jan 2. doi: 10.1038/s41587-023-01994-3. PubMed 38168987.
Backbone
  Vector backbone: pCMV with a BR322 origin
  Backbone size w/o insert (bp): 3402
  Vector type: Mammalian Expression
Growth in bacteria
  Bacterial resistance: Ampicillin, 100 μg/mL
  Growth temperature: 37°C
  Growth strain: DH5alpha
  Copy number: High Copy
Gene/Insert
  Gene/Insert name: TadA-RA2.1-SpCas9 D10A
  Species: E. coli
  Insert size (bp): 4818
  Mutation: P48A, R51H, D108G, K110R, H122R, M126I, N127K
  Cloning method: Restriction Enzyme; 5′ cloning site Unknown (unknown if destroyed); 3′ cloning site Unknown (unknown if destroyed)
Terms and licenses: Academic/Nonprofit Terms; Industry Terms: Not Available to Industry
How to cite: ABE-RA2.1 was a gift from Weixin Tang (Addgene plasmid # 208300 ; http://n2t.net/addgene:208300 ; RRID:Addgene_208300)
