[The description below was written by a language model from this plasmid's Addgene catalogue record and pLannotate feature annotations shown in this document.]
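Description:
ABE-RA2.1 is a mammalian expression plasmid of about 8.2 kb that encodes an adenine base editor, built on a pCMV backbone and propagated in E. coli through a high-copy ColE1/pBR322-type origin with ampicillin selection (β-lactamase under its own promoter). The backbone also carries non-functional remnants typical of this vector family, including fragments of an SV40 promoter, a pBluescript multiple cloning site, lac promoter/operator elements, a short lacI piece and a partial bom region. No mammalian selection marker is annotated.

The payload is a single fusion open reading frame driven by the human CMV immediate-early enhancer and promoter and terminated by the bovine growth hormone polyadenylation signal. A T7 promoter sits just upstream of the coding region and could support in vitro transcription. The N-terminal part is an engineered variant of the E. coli tRNA adenosine deaminase TadA, designated TadA-RA2.1, for which the record lists the mutations P48A, R51H, D108G, K110R, H122R, M126I and N127K. It is followed, after a gap of roughly 100 nt that presumably encodes a linker, by Streptococcus pyogenes Cas9. The automated annotation labels this segment as a dCas9 fragment, but the catalogue entry specifies SpCas9 D10A, a nickase that retains HNH activity. In such editors the guide-directed Cas9 exposes single-stranded DNA on which the deaminase converts adenosine to inosine, yielding A•T to G•C changes, while the nick in the unedited strand biases repair toward the edit. Nuclear localisation signals are not annotated. No guide RNA cassette is annotated, so a guide would have to be supplied separately. The associated work describes this variant as broadening the sequence-context compatibility of adenine base editing.
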