Features (pLannotate 1.2.2; 16 found; start..end, strand, type, name):
   3353..3577    +  polyA_signal   bGH poly(A) signal: bovine growth hormone polyadenylation signal
   3581..3602    +  promoter       SV40 promoter (fragment): SV40 enhancer and early promoter
   3607..3623    +  misc_feature   MCS (fragment): pBluescript multiple cloning site
   3672..3688    -  protein_bind   lac operator: The lac repressor binds to the lac operator to inhibit transcription in E. coli. This inhibition can be relieved by adding lactose or isopropyl-β-D-thiogalactopyranoside (IPTG). lac repressor encoded by lacI
   3696..3726    -  promoter       lac promoter: promoter for the E. coli lac operon
   3741..3762    -  protein_bind   CAP binding site: CAP binding activates transcription in the presence of cAMP. E. coli catabolite activator protein
   3775..3867    -  CDS            lacI (fragment): lac repressor; lacI; The lac repressor binds to the lac operator to inhibit transcription in E. coli. This inhibition can be relieved by adding lactose or isopropyl-β-D-thiogalactopyranoside (IPTG).
   4050..4638    -  rep_origin     ori: high-copy-number ColE1/pMB1/pBR322/pUC origin of replication
   4809..5669    -  CDS            AmpR: β-lactamase; bla; confers resistance to ampicillin, carbenicillin, and related antibiotics
   5670..5774    -  promoter       AmpR promoter: bla
   5845..5889    -  misc_feature   bom (fragment): basis of mobility region from pBR322
   6044..6423    +  enhancer       CMV enhancer: human cytomegalovirus immediate early enhancer
   6424..6627    +  promoter       CMV promoter: human cytomegalovirus (CMV) immediate early promoter
   6669..6687    +  promoter       T7 promoter: promoter for bacteriophage T7 RNA polymerase
   6758..7237    +  CDS            tadA: TADA_ECOLI - Also known as yfhC. Experimental evidence at protein level: Swiss-Prot protein existence level 1. Catalyzes the deamination of adenosine to inosine at the wobble position 34 of tRNA(Arg2). Essential for cell viability. From Escherichia coli (strain K12).
   7355..3236    +  CDS            dCas9 (fragment) (across the origin): catalytically dead mutant of the Cas9 endonuclease from the Streptococcus pyogenes Type II CRISPR/Cas system RNA-guided DNA-binding protein that lacks endonuclease activity due to the D10A mutation in the RuvC catalytic domain and the N863A mutation in the HNH catalytic domain
>Addgene plasmid #208300 | ABE-RA2.1 | addgene full sequence | sequence record 410378 | Addgene NGS Result
TCTGGCCGCCAAGAACCTGTCCGACGCCATCCTGCTGAGCGACATCCTGAGAGTGAACACCGAGATCACC
AAGGCCCCCCTGAGCGCCTCTATGATCAAGAGATACGACGAGCACCACCAGGACCTGACCCTGCTGAAAG
CTCTCGTGCGGCAGCAGCTGCCTGAGAAGTACAAAGAGATTTTCTTCGACCAGAGCAAGAACGGCTACGC
CGGCTACATTGACGGCGGAGCCAGCCAGGAAGAGTTCTACAAGTTCATCAAGCCCATCCTGGAAAAGATG
GACGGCACCGAGGAACTGCTCGTGAAGCTGAACAGAGAGGACCTGCTGCGGAAGCAGCGGACCTTCGACA
ACGGCAGCATCCCCCACCAGATCCACCTGGGAGAGCTGCACGCCATTCTGCGGCGGCAGGAAGATTTTTA
CCCATTCCTGAAGGACAACCGGGAAAAGATCGAGAAGATCCTGACCTTCCGCATCCCCTACTACGTGGGC
CCTCTGGCCAGGGGAAACAGCAGATTCGCCTGGATGACCAGAAAGAGCGAGGAAACCATCACCCCCTGGA
ACTTCGAGGAAGTGGTGGACAAGGGCGCTTCCGCCCAGAGCTTCATCGAGCGGATGACCAACTTCGATAA
GAACCTGCCCAACGAGAAGGTGCTGCCCAAGCACAGCCTGCTGTACGAGTACTTCACCGTGTATAACGAG
CTGACCAAAGTGAAATACGTGACCGAGGGAATGAGAAAGCCCGCCTTCCTGAGCGGCGAGCAGAAAAAGG
CCATCGTGGACCTGCTGTTCAAGACCAACCGGAAAGTGACCGTGAAGCAGCTGAAAGAGGACTACTTCAA
GAAAATCGAGTGCTTCGACTCCGTGGAAATCTCCGGCGTGGAAGATCGGTTCAACGCCTCCCTGGGCACA
TACCACGATCTGCTGAAAATTATCAAGGACAAGGACTTCCTGGACAATGAGGAAAACGAGGACATTCTGG
AAGATATCGTGCTGACCCTGACACTGTTTGAGGACAGAGAGATGATCGAGGAACGGCTGAAAACCTATGC
CCACCTGTTCGACGACAAAGTGATGAAGCAGCTGAAGCGGCGGAGATACACCGGCTGGGGCAGGCTGAGC
CGGAAGCTGATCAACGGCATCCGGGACAAGCAGTCCGGCAAGACAATCCTGGATTTCCTGAAGTCCGACG
GCTTCGCCAACAGAAACTTCATGCAGCTGATCCACGACGACAGCCTGACCTTTAAAGAGGACATCCAGAA
AGCCCAGGTGTCCGGCCAGGGCGATAGCCTGCACGAGCACATTGCCAATCTGGCCGGCAGCCCCGCCATT
AAGAAGGGCATCCTGCAGACAGTGAAGGTGGTGGACGAGCTCGTGAAAGTGATGGGCCGGCACAAGCCCG
AGAACATCGTGATCGAAATGGCCAGAGAGAACCAGACCACCCAGAAGGGACAGAAGAACAGCCGCGAGAG
AATGAAGCGGATCGAAGAGGGCATCAAAGAGCTGGGCAGCCAGATCCTGAAAGAACACCCCGTGGAAAAC
ACCCAGCTGCAGAACGAGAAGCTGTACCTGTACTACCTGCAGAATGGGCGGGATATGTACGTGGACCAGG
AACTGGACATCAACCGGCTGTCCGACTACGATGTGGACCATATCGTGCCTCAGAGCTTTCTGAAGGACGA
CTCCATCGACAACAAGGTGCTGACCAGAAGCGACAAGAACCGGGGCAAGAGCGACAACGTGCCCTCCGAA
GAGGTCGTGAAGAAGATGAAGAACTACTGGCGGCAGCTGCTGAACGCCAAGCTGATTACCCAGAGAAAGT
TCGACAATCTGACCAAGGCCGAGAGAGGCGGCCTGAGCGAACTGGATAAGGCCGGCTTCATCAAGAGACA
GCTGGTGGAAACCCGGCAGATCACAAAGCACGTGGCACAGATCCTGGACTCCCGGATGAACACTAAGTAC
GACGAGAATGACAAGCTGATCCGGGAAGTGAAAGTGATCACCCTGAAGTCCAAGCTGGTGTCCGATTTCC
GGAAGGATTTCCAGTTTTACAAAGTGCGCGAGATCAACAACTACCACCACGCCCACGACGCCTACCTGAA
CGCCGTCGTGGGAACCGCCCTGATCAAAAAGTACCCTAAGCTGGAAAGCGAGTTCGTGTACGGCGACTAC
AAGGTGTACGACGTGCGGAAGATGATCGCCAAGAGCGAGCAGGAAATCGGCAAGGCTACCGCCAAGTACT
TCTTCTACAGCAACATCATGAACTTTTTCAAGACCGAGATTACCCTGGCCAACGGCGAGATCCGGAAGCG
GCCTCTGATCGAGACAAACGGCGAAACCGGGGAGATCGTGTGGGATAAGGGCCGGGATTTTGCCACCGTG
CGGAAAGTGCTGAGCATGCCCCAAGTGAATATCGTGAAAAAGACCGAGGTGCAGACAGGCGGCTTCAGCA
AAGAGTCTATCCTGCCCAAGAGGAACAGCGATAAGCTGATCGCCAGAAAGAAGGACTGGGACCCTAAGAA
GTACGGCGGCTTCGACAGCCCCACCGTGGCCTATTCTGTGCTGGTGGTGGCCAAAGTGGAAAAGGGCAAG
TCCAAGAAACTGAAGAGTGTGAAAGAGCTGCTGGGGATCACCATCATGGAAAGAAGCAGCTTCGAGAAGA
ATCCCATCGACTTTCTGGAAGCCAAGGGCTACAAAGAAGTGAAAAAGGACCTGATCATCAAGCTGCCTAA
GTACTCCCTGTTCGAGCTGGAAAACGGCCGGAAGAGAATGCTGGCCTCTGCCGGCGAACTGCAGAAGGGA
AACGAACTGGCCCTGCCCTCCAAATATGTGAACTTCCTGTACCTGGCCAGCCACTATGAGAAGCTGAAGG
GCTCCCCCGAGGATAATGAGCAGAAACAGCTGTTTGTGGAACAGCACAAGCACTACCTGGACGAGATCAT
CGAGCAGATCAGCGAGTTCTCCAAGAGAGTGATCCTGGCCGACGCTAATCTGGACAAAGTGCTGTCCGCC
TACAACAAGCACCGGGATAAGCCCATCAGAGAGCAGGCCGAGAATATCATCCACCTGTTTACCCTGACCA
ATCTGGGAGCCCCTGCCGCCTTCAAGTACTTTGACACCACCATCGACCGGAAGAGGTACACCAGCACCAA
AGAGGTGCTGGACGCCACCCTGATCCACCAGAGCATCACCGGCCTGTACGAGACACGGATCGACCTGTCT
CAGCTGGGAGGTGACTCTGGCGGCTCAAAAAGAACCGCCGACGGCAGCGAATTCGAGCCCAAGAAGAAGA
GGAAAGTCTAACCGGTCATCATCACCATCACCATTGAGTTTAAACCCGCTGATCAGCCTCGACTGTGCCT
TCTAGTTGCCAGCCATCTGTTGTTTGCCCCTCCCCCGTGCCTTCCTTGACCCTGGAAGGTGCCACTCCCA
CTGTCCTTTCCTAATAAAATGAGGAAATTGCATCGCATTGTCTGAGTAGGTGTCATTCTATTCTGGGGGG
TGGGGTGGGGCAGGACAGCAAGGGGGAGGATTGGGAAGACAATAGCAGGCATGCTGGGGATGCGGTGGGC
TCTATGGCTTCTGAGGCGGAAAGAACCAGCTGGGGCTCGATACCGTCGACCTCTAGCTAGAGCTTGGCGT
AATCATGGTCATAGCTGTTTCCTGTGTGAAATTGTTATCCGCTCACAATTCCACACAACATACGAGCCGG
AAGCATAAAGTGTAAAGCCTAGGGTGCCTAATGAGTGAGCTAACTCACATTAATTGCGTTGCGCTCACTG
CCCGCTTTCCAGTCGGGAAACCTGTCGTGCCAGCTGCATTAATGAATCGGCCAACGCGCGGGGAGAGGCG
GTTTGCGTATTGGGCGCTCTTCCGCTTCCTCGCTCACTGACTCGCTGCGCTCGGTCGTTCGGCTGCGGCG
AGCGGTATCAGCTCACTCAAAGGCGGTAATACGGTTATCCACAGAATCAGGGGATAACGCAGGAAAGAAC
ATGTGAGCAAAAGGCCAGCAAAAGGCCAGGAACCGTAAAAAGGCCGCGTTGCTGGCGTTTTTCCATAGGC
TCCGCCCCCCTGACGAGCATCACAAAAATCGACGCTCAAGTCAGAGGTGGCGAAACCCGACAGGACTATA
AAGATACCAGGCGTTTCCCCCTGGAAGCTCCCTCGTGCGCTCTCCTGTTCCGACCCTGCCGCTTACCGGA
TACCTGTCCGCCTTTCTCCCTTCGGGAAGCGTGGCGCTTTCTCATAGCTCACGCTGTAGGTATCTCAGTT
CGGTGTAGGTCGTTCGCTCCAAGCTGGGCTGTGTGCACGAACCCCCCGTTCAGCCCGACCGCTGCGCCTT
ATCCGGTAACTATCGTCTTGAGTCCAACCCGGTAAGACACGACTTATCGCCACTGGCAGCAGCCACTGGT
AACAGGATTAGCAGAGCGAGGTATGTAGGCGGTGCTACAGAGTTCTTGAAGTGGTGGCCTAACTACGGCT
ACACTAGAAGAACAGTATTTGGTATCTGCGCTCTGCTGAAGCCAGTTACCTTCGGAAAAAGAGTTGGTAG
CTCTTGATCCGGCAAACAAACCACCGCTGGTAGCGGTGGTTTTTTTGTTTGCAAGCAGCAGATTACGCGC
AGAAAAAAAGGATCTCAAGAAGATCCTTTGATCTTTTCTACGGGGTCTGACACTCAGTGGAACGAAAACT
CACGTTAAGGGATTTTGGTCATGAGATTATCAAAAAGGATCTTCACCTAGATCCTTTTAAATTAAAAATG
AAGTTTTAAATCAATCTAAAGTATATATGAGTAAACTTGGTCTGACAGTTACCAATGCTTAATCAGTGAG
GCACCTATCTCAGCGATCTGTCTATTTCGTTCATCCATAGTTGCCTGACTCCCCGTCGTGTAGATAACTA
CGATACGGGAGGGCTTACCATCTGGCCCCAGTGCTGCAATGATACCGCGGCTACCACGCTCACCGGCTCC
AGATTTATCAGCAATAAACCAGCCAGCCGGAAGGGCCGAGCGCAGAAGTGGTCCTGCAACTTTATCCGCC
TCCATCCAGTCTATTAATTGTTGCCGGGAAGCTAGAGTAAGTAGTTCGCCAGTTAATAGTTTGCGCAACG
TTGTTGCCATTGCTACAGGCATCGTGGTGTCACGCTCGTCGTTTGGTATGGCTTCATTCAGCTCCGGTTC
CCAACGATCAAGGCGAGTTACATGATCCCCCATGTTGTGCAAAAAAGCGGTTAGCTCCTTCGGTCCTCCG
ATCGTTGTCAGAAGTAAGTTGGCCGCAGTGTTATCACTCATGGTTATGGCAGCACTGCATAATTCTCTTA
CTGTCATGCCATCCGTAAGATGCTTTTCTGTGACTGGTGAGTACTCAACCAAGTCATTCTGAGAATAGTG
TATGCGGCGACCGAGTTGCTCTTGCCCGGCGTCAATACGGGATAATACCGCGCCACATAGCAGAACTTTA
AAAGTGCTCATCATTGGAAAACGTTCTTCGGGGCGAAAACTCTCAAGGATCTTACCGCTGTTGAGATCCA
GTTCGATGTAACCCACTCGTGCACCCAACTGATCTTCAGCATCTTTTACTTTCACCAGCGTTTCTGGGTG
AGCAAAAACAGGAAGGCAAAATGCCGCAAAAAAGGGAATAAGGGCGACACGGAAATGTTGAATACTCATA
CTCTTCCTTTTTCAATATTATTGAAGCATTTATCAGGGTTATTGTCTCATGAGCGGATACATATTTGAAT
GTATTTAGAAAAATAAACAAATAGGGGTTCCGCGCACATTTCCCCGAAAAGTGCCACCTGACGTCGACGG
ATCGGGAGATCGATCTCCCGATCCCCTAGGGTCGACTCTCAGTACAATCTGCTCTGATGCCGCATAGTTA
AGCCAGTATCTGCTCCCTGCTTGTGTGTTGGAGGTCGCTGAGTAGTGCGCGAGCAAAATTTAAGCTACAA
CAAGGCAAGGCTTGACCGACAATTGCATGAAGAATCTGCTTAGGGTTAGGCGTTTTGCGCTGCTTCGCGA
TGTACGGGCCAGATATACGCGTTGACATTGATTATTGACTAGTTATTAATAGTAATCAATTACGGGGTCA
TTAGTTCATAGCCCATATATGGAGTTCCGCGTTACATAACTTACGGTAAATGGCCCGCCTGGCTGACCGC
CCAACGACCCCCGCCCATTGACGTCAATAATGACGTATGTTCCCATAGTAACGCCAATAGGGACTTTCCA
TTGACGTCAATGGGTGGAGTATTTACGGTAAACTGCCCACTTGGCAGTACATCAAGTGTATCATATGCCA
AGTACGCCCCCTATTGACGTCAATGACGGTAAATGGCCCGCCTGGCATTATGCCCAGTACATGACCTTAT
GGGACTTTCCTACTTGGCAGTACATCTACGTATTAGTCATCGCTATTACCATGGTGATGCGGTTTTGGCA
GTACATCAATGGGCGTGGATAGCGGTTTGACTCACGGGGATTTCCAAGTCTCCACCCCATTGACGTCAAT
GGGAGTTTGTTTTGGCACCAAAATCAACGGGACTTTCCAAAATGTCGTAACAACTCCGCCCCATTGACGC
AAATGGGCGGTAGGCGTGTACGGTGGGAGGTCTATATAAGCAGAGCTGGTTTAGTGAACCGTCAGATCCG
CTAGAGATCCGCGGCCGCTAATACGACTCACTATAGGGAGAGCCGCCACCATGAAACGGACAGCCGACGG
AAGCGAGTTCGAGTCACCAAAGAAGAAGCGGAAAGTCATGTCTGAAGTCGAGTTTAGCCACGAGTATTGG
ATGAGGCACGCACTGACCCTGGCAAAGCGAGCATGGGATGAAAGAGAAGTCCCCGTGGGCGCCGTGCTGG
TGCACAACAATAGAGTGATCGGAGAGGGATGGAACAGGGCAATCGGCCACCACGACCCTACCGCACACGC
AGAGATCATGGCACTGAGGCAGGGAGGCCTGGTCATGCAGAATTACCGCCTGATCGATGCCACCCTGTAT
GTGACACTGGAGCCATGCGTGATGTGCGCAGGAGCAATGATCCACAGCAGGATCGGAAGAGTGGTGTTCG
GAGCACGGGGCGCCAGGACCGGCGCAGCAGGCTCCCTGATGGATGTGCTGCGCCACCCCGGCATAAAACA
CCGGGTGGAGATCACAGAGGGAATCCTGGCAGACGAGTGCGCCGCCCTGCTGAGCGATTTCTTTAGAATG
CGGAGACAGGAGATCAAGGCCCAGAAGAAGGCACAGAGCTCCACCGACTCTGGAGGATCTAGCGGAGGAT
CCTCTGGCAGCGAGACACCAGGAACAAGCGAGTCAGCAACACCAGAGAGCAGTGGCGGCAGCAGCGGCGG
CAGCGACAAGAAGTACAGCATCGGCCTGGCCATCGGCACCAACTCTGTGGGCTGGGCCGTGATCACCGAC
GAGTACAAGGTGCCCAGCAAGAAATTCAAGGTGCTGGGCAACACCGACCGGCACAGCATCAAGAAGAACC
TGATCGGAGCCCTGCTGTTCGACAGCGGCGAAACAGCCGAGGCCACCCGGCTGAAGAGAACCGCCAGAAG
AAGATACACCAGACGGAAGAACCGGATCTGCTATCTGCAAGAGATCTTCAGCAACGAGATGGCCAAGGTG
GACGACAGCTTCTTCCACAGACTGGAAGAGTCCTTCCTGGTGGAAGAGGATAAGAAGCACGAGCGGCACC
CCATCTTCGGCAACATCGTGGACGAGGTGGCCTACCACGAGAAGTACCCCACCATCTACCACCTGAGAAA
GAAACTGGTGGACAGCACCGACAAGGCCGACCTGCGGCTGATCTATCTGGCCCTGGCCCACATGATCAAG
TTCCGGGGCCACTTCCTGATCGAGGGCGACCTGAACCCCGACAACAGCGACGTGGACAAGCTGTTCATCC
AGCTGGTGCAGACCTACAACCAGCTGTTCGAGGAAAACCCCATCAACGCCAGCGGCGTGGACGCCAAGGC
CATCCTGTCTGCCAGACTGAGCAAGAGCAGACGGCTGGAAAATCTGATCGCCCAGCTGCCCGGCGAAAAG
AAGAATGGCCTGTTCGGAAACCTGATTGCCCTGAGCCTGGGCCTGACCCCCAACTTCAAGAGCAACTTCG
ACCTGGCCGAGGATGCCAAACTGCAGCTGAGCAAGGACACCTACGACGACGACCTGGACAACCTGCTGGC
CCAGATCGGCGACCAGTACGCCGACCTGTT
